>Addgene plasmid #131070 | pYJ27-AAVS1-XLone-NKX6.1 | addgene full sequence | sequence record 256822 | Addgene NGS Result
CCCTTTAGTGAGGGTTAATTCTGAGCTTGGCGTAATCATGGTCATAGCTGTTTCCTGTGTGAAATTGTTA
TCCGCTCACAATTCCACACAACATACGAGCCGGAAGCATAAAGTGTAAAGCCTGGGGTGCCTAATGAGTG
AGCTAACTCACATTAATTGCGTTGCGCTCACTGCCCGCTTTCCAGTCGGGAAACCTGTCGTGCCAGCTGC
ATTAATGAATCGGCCAACGCGCGGGGAGAGGCGGTTTGCGTATTGGGCGCTCTTCCGCTTCCTCGCTCAC
TGACTCGCTGCGCTCGGTCGTTCGGCTGCGGCGAGCGGTATCAGCTCACTCAAAGGCGGTAATACGGTTA
TCCACAGAATCAGGGGATAACGCAGGAAAGAACATGTGAGCAAAAGGCCAGCAAAAGGCCAGGAACCGTA
AAAAGGCCGCGTTGCTGGCGTTTTTCCATAGGCTCCGCCCCCCTGACGAGCATCACAAAAATCGACGCTC
AAGTCAGAGGTGGCGAAACCCGACAGGACTATAAAGATACCAGGCGTTTCCCCCTGGAAGCTCCCTCGTG
CGCTCTCCTGTTCCGACCCTGCCGCTTACCGGATACCTGTCCGCCTTTCTCCCTTCGGGAAGCGTGGCGC
TTTCTCATAGCTCACGCTGTAGGTATCTCAGTTCGGTGTAGGTCGTTCGCTCCAAGCTGGGCTGTGTGCA
CGAACCCCCCGTTCAGCCCGACCGCTGCGCCTTATCCGGTAACTATCGTCTTGAGTCCAACCCGGTAAGA
CACGACTTATCGCCACTGGCAGCAGCCACTGGTAACAGGATTAGCAGAGCGAGGTATGTAGGCGGTGCTA
CAGAGTTCTTGAAGTGGTGGCCTAACTACGGCTACACTAGAAGAACAGTATTTGGTATCTGCGCTCTGCT
GAAGCCAGTTACCTTCGGAAAAAGAGTTGGTAGCTCTTGATCCGGCAAACAAACCACCGCTGGTAGCGGT
GGTTTTTTTGTTTGCAAGCAGCAGATTACGCGCAGAAAAAAAGGATCTCAAGAAGATCCTTTGATCTTTT
CTACGGGGTCTGACGCTCAGTGGAACGAAAACTCACGTTAAGGGATTTTGGTCATGAGACAATAACCCTG
ATAAATGCTTCAATAATATTGAAAAAGGAAGAGTATGAGTATTCAACATTTCCGTGTCGCCCTTATTCCC
TTTTTTGCGGCATTTTGCCTTCCTGTTTTTGCTCACCCAGAAACGCTGGTGAAAGTAAAAGATGCTGAAG
ATCAGTTGGGTGCACGAGTGGGTTACATCGAACTGGATCTCAACAGCGGTAAGATCCTTGAGAGTTTTCG
CCCCGAAGAACGTTTTCCAATGATGAGCACTTTTAAAGTTCTGCTATGTGGCGCGGTATTATCCCGTATT
GACGCCGGGCAAGAGCAACTCGGTCGCCGCATACACTATTCTCAGAATGACTTGGTTGAGTATTCACCAG
TCACAGAAAAGCATCTTACGGATGGCATGACAGTAAGAGAATTATGCAGTGCTGCCATAACCATGAGTGA
TAACACTGCGGCCAACTTACTTCTGACAACGATCGGAGGACCGAAGGAGCTAACCGCTTTTTTGCACAAC
ATGGGGGATCATGTAACTCGCCTTGATCGTTGGGAACCGGAGCTGAATGAAGCCATACCAAACGACGAGC
GTGACACCACGATGCCTGTAGCAATGGCAACAACGTTGCGCAAACTATTAACTGGCGAACTACTTACTCT
AGCTTCCCGGCAACAATTAATAGACTGGATGGAGGCGGATAAAGTTGCAGGACCACTTCTGCGCTCGGCC
CTTCCGGCTGGCTGGTTTATTGCTGATAAATCTGGAGCCGGTGAGCGTGGGTCTCGCGGTATCATTGCAG
CACTGGGGCCAGATGGTAAGCCCTCCCGTATCGTAGTTATCTACACGACGGGGAGTCAGGCAACTATGGA
TGAACGAAATAGACAGATCGCTGAGATAGGTGCCTCACTGATTAAGCATTGGTAACTGTCAGACCAAGTT
TACTCATATATACTTTAGATTGATTTAAAACTTCATTTTTAATTTAAAAGGATCTAGGTGAAGATCCTTT
TTGATAATCTCATGAGCGGATACATATTTGAATGTATTTAGAAAAATAAACAAATAGGGGTTCCGCGCAC
ATTTCCCCGAAAAGTGCCACCTGATGCGGTGTGAAATACCGCACAGATGCGTAAGGAGAAAATACCGCAT
CAGGAAATTGTAAGCGTTAATAATTCAGAAGAACTCGTCAAGAAGGCGATAGAAGGCGATGCGCTGCGAA
TCGGGAGCGGCGATACCGTAAAGCACGAGGAAGCGGTCAGCCCATTCGCCGCCAAGCTCTTCAGCAATAT
CACGGGTAGCCAACGCTATGTCCTGATAGCGGTCCGCCACACCCAGCCGGCCACAGTCGATGAATCCAGA
AAAGCGGCCATTTTCCACCATGATATTCGGCAAGCAGGCATCGCCATGCATGGGTCACGACGAGATCCTC
GCCGTCGGGCATGCTCGCCTTGAGCCTGGCGAACAGTTCGGCTGGCGCGAGCCCCTGATGCTCTTCGTCC
AGATCATCCTGATCGACAAGACCGGCTTCCATCCGAGTACGTGCTCGCTCGATGCGATGTTTCGCTTGGT
GGTCGAATGGGCAGGTAGCCGGATCAAGCGTATGCAGCCGCCGCATTGCATCAGCCATGATGGATACTTT
CTCGGCAGGAGCAAGGTGAGATGACAGGAGATCCTGCCCCGGCACTTCGCCCAATAGCAGCCAGTCCCTT
CCCGCTTCAGTGACAACGTCGAGCACAGCTGCGCAAGGAACGCCCGTCGTGGCCAGCCACGATAGCCGCG
CTGCCTCGTCTTGCAGTTCATTCAGGGCACCGGACAGGTCGGTCTTGACAAAAAGAACCGGGCGCCCCTG
CGCTGACAGCCGGAACACGGCGGCATCAGAGCAGCCGATTGTCTGTTGTGCCCAGTCATAGCCGAATAGC
CTCTCCACCCAAGCGGCCGGAGAACCTGCGTGCAATCCATCTTGTTCAATCATGCGAAACGATCCTCATC
CTGTCTCTTGATCAGAGCTTGATCCCCTGCGCCATCAGATCCTTGGCGGCAAGAAAGCCATCCAGTTTAC
TTTGCAGGGCTTCCCAACCTTACCAGAGGGCGCCCCAGCTGGCAATTCCGGTTCGCTTGCTGTCCATAAA
ACCGCCCAGTCTAGCTATCGCCATGTAAGCCCACTGCAAGCTACCTGCTTTCTCTTTGCGCTTGCGTTTT
CCCTTGTCCAGATAGCCCAGTAGCTGACATTCATCCGGGGTCAGCACCGTTTCTGCGGACTGGCTTTCTA
CGTGAAAAGGATCTAGGTGAAGATCCTTTTTGATAATCTCATGCCTGACATTTATATTCCCCAGAACATC
AGGTTAATGGCGTTTTTGATGTCATTTTCGCGGTGGCTGAGATCAGCCACTTCTTCCCCGATAACGGAGA
CCGGCACACTGGCCATATCGGTGGTCATCATGCGCCAGCTTTCATCCCCGATATGCACCACCGGGTAAAG
TTCACGGGAGACTTTATCTGACAGCAGACGTGCACTGGCCAGGGGGATCACCATCCGTCGCCCCGGCGTG
TCAATAATATCACTCTGTACATCCACAAACAGACGATAACGGCTCTCTCTTTTATAGGTGTAAACCTTAA
ACTGCCGTACGTATAGGCTGCGCAACTGTTGGGAAGGGCGATCGGTGCGGGCCTCTTCGCTATTACGCCA
GCTGGCGAAAGGGGGATGTGCTGCAAGGCGATTAAGTTGGGTAACGCCAGGGTTTTCCCAGTCACGACGT
TGTAAAACGACGGCCAGTGAATTGTAATACGACTCACTATAGGGCGAATTGAATTTAGCGGCCGCGAATT
CGCCCTTAGAGCAGAGCCAGGAACCCCTGTAGGGAAGGGGCAGGAGAGCCAGGGGCATGAGATGGTGGAC
GAGGAAGGGGGACAGGGAAGCCTGAGCGCCTCTCCTGGGCTTGCCAAGGACTCAAACCCAGAAGCCCAGA
GCAGGGCCTTAGGGAAGCGGGACCCTGCTCTGGGCGGAGGAATATGTCCCAGATAGCACTGGGGACTCTT
TAAGGAAAGAAGGATGGAGAAAGAGAAAGGGAGTAGAGGCGGCCACGACCTGGTGAACACCTAGGACGCA
CCATTCTCACAAAGGGAGTTTTCCACACGGACACCCCCCTCCTCACCACAGCCCTGCCAGGACGGGGCTG
GCTACTGGCCTTATCTCACAGGTAAAACTGACGCACGGAGGAACAATATAAATTGGGGACTAGAAAGGTG
AAGAGCCAAAGTTAGAACTCAGGACCAACTTATTCTGATTTTGTTTTTCCAAACTGCTTCTCCTCTTGGG
AAGTGTAAGGAAGCTGCAGCACCAGGATCAGTGAAACGCACCAGACAGCCGCGTCAGAGCAGCTCAGGTT
CTGGGAGAGGGTAGCGCAGGGTGGCCACTGAGAACCGGGCAGGTCACGCATCCCCCCCTTCCCTCCCACC
CCCTGCCAAGCTCTCCCTCCCAGGATCCTCTCTGGCTCCATCGTAAGCAAACCTTAGAGGTTCTGGCAAG
GAGAGAGATGGCTCCAGGAAATGGGGGTGTGTCACCAGATAAGGAATCTGCCTAACAGGAGGTGGGGGTT
AGACCCAATATCAGGAGACTAGGAAGGAGGAGGCCTAAGGATGGGGCTTTTCTGTCACCAATCCTGTCCC
TAGTAAAGCTTAGTACTGTCGATCCGCTGGCACGACAGGTTTCCCGACTGGAAAGCGGGCAGTGAGCGCA
ACGCAATTAATGTGAGTTAGCTCACTCATTAGGCACCCCAGGCTTTACACTTTATGCTTCCGGCTCGTAT
GTTGTGTGGAATTGTGAGCGGATAACAATTTCACACAGGAAACAGCTATGACCATGATTACGCCAAGCTT
GGGCTGCAGGTCGAGGGATCTCCATAAGAGAAGAGGGACAGCTATGACTGGGAGTAGTCAGGAGAGGAGG
AAAAATCTGGCTAGTAAAACATGTAAGGAAAATTTTAGGGATGTTAAAGAAAAAAATAACACAAAACAAA
ATATAAAAAAAATCTAACCTCAAGTCAAGGCTTTTCTATGGAATAAGGAATGGACAGCAGGGGGCTGTTT
CATATACTGATGACCTCTTTATAGCCAACCTTTGTTCATGGCAGCCAGCATATGGGCATATGTTGCCAAA
CTCTAAACCAAATACTCATTCTGATGTTTTAAATGATTTGCCCTCCCATATGTCCTTCCGAGTGAGAGAC
ACAAAAAATTCCAACACACTATTGCAATGAAAATAAATTTCCTTTATTAGCCAGAAGTCAGATGCTCAAG
GGGCTTCATGATGTCCCCATAATTTTTGGCAGAGGGAAAAAGATCTCAGTGGTATTTGTGAGCCAGGGCA
TTGGCCACACCAGCCACCACCTTCTGATAGGCAGCCTGCACCTGAGGAGTGAATTCACGCGCCTGGTTAC
CTACAAAATCAGAAGGACAGGGAAGGGAGCAGTGGTTCACGCCTGTAATCCCAGCAATTTGGGAGGCCAA
GGTGGGTAGATCACCTGAGATTAGGAGTTGGAGACCAGCCTGGCCAATATGGTGAAACCCCGTCTCTACC
AAAAAAACAAAAATTAGCTGAGCCTGGTCATGCATGCCTGGAATCCCAACAACTCGGGAGGCTGAGGCAG
GAGAATCGCTTGAACCCAGGAGGCGGAGATTGCAGTGAGCCAAGATTGTGCCACTGCACTCCAGCTTGGT
TCCCAATAGACCCCGCAGGCCCTACAGGTTGTCTTCCCAACTTGCCCCTTGCTCCATACCACCCCCCTCC
ACCCCATAATATTATAGAAGGACACCTAGTCAGACAAAATGATGCAACTTAATTTTATTAGGACAAGGCT
GGTGGGCACTGGAGTGGCAACTTCCAGGGCCAGGAGAGGCACTGGGGAGGGGTCACAGGGATGCCACCCG
TAGATCTCTCGAGCAGCGCTCGGTATCGATGCGGGGAGGCGGCCCAAAGGGAGATCCGACTCGTCTGAGG
GCGAAGGCGAAGACGCGGAAGAGGCCGCAGAGCCGGCAGCAGGCCGCGGGAAGGAAGGTCCGCTGGATTG
AGGGCCGAAGGGACGTAGCAGAAGGACGTCCCGCGCAGAATCCAGGTGGCAACATAGGCGAGCAGCCAAG
GAAAGGACGATGATTTCCCCGACAACACCACGGAATTGTCAGTGCCCAACAGCCGAGCCCCTGTCCAGCA
GCGGGCAAGGCAGGCGGCGATGAGTTCCGCCGTGGCAATAGGGAGGGGGAAAGCGAAAGTCCCGGAAAGG
AGCTGACAGGTGGTGGCAATGCCCCAACCAGTGGGGGTTGCGTCAGCAAACACAGTGCACACCACGCCAC
GTTGCCTGACAACGGGCCACAACTCCTCATAAAGAGACAGCAACCAGGATTTATACAAGGAGGAGAAAAT
GAAAGCCATACGGGAAGCAATAGCATGATACAAAGGCATTAAAGCAGCGTATCCACATAGCGTAAAAGGA
GCAACATAGTTAAGAATACCAGTCAATCTTTCACAAATTTTGTAATCCAGAGGTTGATTATCGATAAGCT
TGATATCGAATTCACGCGTTTACCCGGGGAGCATGTCAAGGTCAAAATCGTCAAGAGCGTCAGCAGGCAG
CATATCAAGGTCAAAGTCGTCAAGGGCATCGGCTGGGAGCATGTCTAAGTCAAAATCGTCAAGGGCGTCG
GTCGGCCCGCCGCTTTCGCACTTTAGCTGTTTCTCCAGGCCACATATGATTAGTTCCAGGCCGAAAAGGA
AGGCAGGTTCGGCTCCCTGCCGGTCGAACAGCTCAATTGCTTGTTTCAGAAGTGGGGGCATAGAATCGGT
GGTAGGTGTCTCTCTTTCCTCTTTTGCTACTTGATGCTCCTGTTCCTCCAATACGCAGCCCAGTGTAAAG
TGGCCCACGGCGGACAGAGCGTACAGTGCGTTCTCCAGGGAGAAGCCTTGCTGACACAGGAACGCGAGCT
GATTTTCCAGGGTTTCGTACTGTTTCTCTGTTGGGCGGGTGCCGAGATGCACTTTAGCCCCGTCGCGATG
TGAGAGGAGAGCACAGCGGTATGACTTGGCGTTGTTCCGCAGAAAGTCTTGCCATGACTCGCCTTCCAGG
GGGCAGGAGTGGGTATGATGCCTGTCCAGCATCTCGATTGGCAGGGCATCGAGCAGGGCCCGCTTGTTCT
TCACGTGCCAGTACAGGGTAGGCTGCTCAACTCCCAGCTTTTGAGCGAGTTTCCTTGTCGTCAGGCCTTC
GATACCGACTCCATTGAGTAATTCCAGAGCAGAGTTTATGACTTTGCTCTTGTCCAGTCTAGACATCTTA
TCGTCATCGTCTTTGTAATCCATGGTGGCGGATCCCGCGTCACGACACCTGTGTTCTGGCGGCAAACCCG
TTGCGAAAAAGAACGTTCACGGCGACTACTGCACTTATATACGGTTCTCCCCCACCCTCGGGAAAAAGGC
GGAGCCAGTACACGACATCACTTTCCCAGTTTACCCCGCGCCACCTTCTCTAGGCACCGGTTCAATTGCC
GACCCCTCCCCCCAACTTCTCGGGGACTGTGGGCGATGTGCGCTCTGCCCACTGACGGGCACCGGAGCCA
CTCGAGTGGAATTATCACCTCGAGTTTACTCCCTATCAGTGATAGAGAACGTATGAAGAGTTTACTCCCT
ATCAGTGATAGAGAACGTATGCAGACTTTACTCCCTATCAGTGATAGAGAACGTATAAGGAGTTTACTCC
CTATCAGTGATAGAGAACGTATGACCAGTTTACTCCCTATCAGTGATAGAGAACGTATCTACAGTTTACT
CCCTATCAGTGATAGAGAACGTATATCCAGTTTACTCCCTATCAGTGATAGAGAACGTATAAGCTTTGCT
TATGTAAACCAGGGCGCCTATAAAAGAGTGCTGATTTTTTGAGTAAACTTCAATTCCACAACACTTTTGT
CTTATACCAACTTTCCGTACCACTTCCTACCCTCGTAAAGGTACCGCCACCATGTTAGCGGTGGGGGCAA
TGGAGGGCACCCGGCAGAGCGCATTCCTGCTCAGCAGCCCTCCCCTGGCCGCCCTGCACAGCATGGCCGA
GATGAAGACCCCGCTGTACCCTGCCGCGTATCCCCCGCTGCCTGCCGGCCCCCCCTCCTCCTCGTCCTCG
TCGTCGTCCTCCTCGTCGCCCTCCCCGCCTCTGGGCACCCACAACCCAGGCGGCCTGAAGCCCCCGGCCA
CGGGGGGGCTCTCATCCCTCGGCAGCCCCCCGCAGCAGCTCTCGGCCGCCACCCCACACGGCATCAACGA
TATCCTGAGCCGGCCCTCCATGCCCGTGGCCTCGGGGGCCGCCCTGCCCTCCGCCTCGCCCTCCGGTTCC
TCCTCCTCCTCTTCCTCGTCCGCCTCTGCCTCCTCCGCCTCTGCCGCCGCCGCGGCTGCTGCCGCGGCCG
CAGCCGCCGCCTCATCCCCGGCGGGGCTGCTGGCCGGACTGCCACGCTTTAGCAGCCTGAGCCCGCCGCC
GCCGCCGCCCGGGCTCTACTTCAGCCCCAGCGCCGCGGCCGTGGCCGCCGTGGGCCGGTACCCCAAGCCG
CTGGCTGAGCTGCCTGGCCGGACGCCCATCTTCTGGCCCGGAGTGATGCAGAGCCCGCCCTGGAGGGACG
CACGCCTGGCCTGTACCCCTCATCAAGGATCCATTTTGTTGGACAAAGACGGGAAGAGAAAACACACGAG
ACCCACTTTTTCCGGACAGCAGATCTTCGCCCTGGAGAAGACTTTCGAACAAACAAAATACTTGGCGGGG
CCCGAGAGGGCTCGTTTGGCCTATTCGTTGGGGATGACAGAGAGTCAGGTCAAGGTCTGGTTCCAGAACC
GCCGGACCAAGTGGAGGAAGAAGCACGCTGCCGAGATGGCCACGGCCAAGAAGAAGCAGGACTCGGAGAC
AGAGCGCCTCAAGGGGGCCTCGGAGAACGAGGAAGAGGACGACGACTACAATAAGCCTCTGGATCCCAAC
TCGGACGACGAGAAAATCACGCAGCTGTTGAAGAAGCACAAGTCCAGCAGCGGCGGCGGCGGCGGCCTCC
TACTGCACGCGTCCGAGCCGGAGAGCTCATCCTGAACTAGTAGACCACCTCCCCTGCGAGCTAAGCTGGA
CAGCCAATGACGGGTAAGAGAGTGACATTTTTCACTAACCTAAGACAGGAGGGCCGTCAGAGCTACTGCC
TAATCCAAAGACGGGTAAAAGTGATAAAAATGTATCACTCCAACCTAAGACAGGCGCAGCTTCCGAGGGA
TTTGAGATCCAGACATGATAAGATACATTGATGAGTTTGGACAAACCAAAACTAGAATGCAGTGAAAAAA
ATGCCTTATTTGTGAAATTTGTGATGCTATTGCCTTATTTGTAACCATTATAAGCTGCAATAAACAAGTT
CTAGTCAATAATCAATGTCGAGACCCATAGAGCCCACCGCATCCCCAGCATGCCTGCTATTGTCTTCCCA
ATCCTCCCCCTTGCTGTCCTGCCCCACCCCACCCCCCAGAATAGAATGACACCTACTCAGACAATGCGAT
GCAATTTCCTCATTTTATTAGGAAAGGACAGTGGGAGTGGCACCTTCCAGGGTCAAGGAAGGCACGGGGG
AGGGGCAAACAACAGATGGCTGGCAACTAGAAGGCACAGTCGAGGCTGATCAGCGGGTTTAAACGGGCCC
TCTAGATCAGGCACCGGGCTTGCGGGTCATGCACCAGGTGCGCGGTCCTTCGGGCACCTCGACGTCGGCG
GTGACGGTGAAGCCGAGCCGCTCGTAGAAGGGGAGGTTGCGGGGCGCGGAGGTCTCCAGGAAGGCGGGCA
CCCCGGCGCGCTCGGCCGCCTCCACTCCGGGGAGCACGACGGCGCTGCCCAGACCCTTGCCCTGGTGGTC
GGGCGAGACGCCGACGGTGGCCAGGAACCACGCGGGCTCCTTGGGCCGGTGCGGCGCCAGGAGGCCTTCC
ATCTGTTGCTGCGCGGCCAGCCGGGAACCGCTCAACTCGGCCATGCGCGGGCCGATCTCGGCGAACACCG
CCCCCGCTTCGACGCTCTCCGGCGTGGTCCAGACCGCCACCGCGGCGCCGTCGTCCGCGACCCACACCTT
GCCGATGTCGAGCCCGACGCGCGTGAGGAAGAGTTCTTGCAGCTCGGTGACCCGCTCGATGTGGCGGTCC
GGATCGACGGTGTGGCGCGTGGCGGGGTAGTCGGCGAACGCGGCGGCGAGGGTGCGTACGGCCCTGGGGA
CGTCGTCGCGGGTGGCGAGGCGCACCGTGGGCTTGTACTCGGTCATCTCGAGCCTAGGGCCGGGATTCTC
CTCCACGTCACCGCATGTTAGAAGACTTCCTCTGCCCTCTCCGCTGCCAGATCTCTCGAGGCCCTGTGGG
AGGAAGAGAAGAGGTCAGAAGCTTGCCCCACTGTGGGGTGGAGGGGACAGATAAAAGTACCCAGAACCAG
AGCCACATTAACCGGCCCTGGGAATATAAGGTGGTCCCAGCTCGGGGACACAGGATCCCTGGAGGCAGCA
AACATGCTGTCCTGAAGTGGACATAGGGGCCCGGGTTGGAGGAAGAAGACTAGCTGAGCTCTCGGACCCC
TGGAAGATGCCATGACAGGGGGCTGGAAGAGCTAGCACAGACTAGAGAGGTAAGGGGGGTAGGGGAGCTG
CCCAAATGAAAGGAGTGAGAGGTGACCCGAATCCACAGGAGAACGGGGTGTCCAGGCAAAGAAAGCAAGA
GGATGGAGAGGTGGCTAAAGCCAGGGAGACGGGGTACTTTGGGGTTGTCCAGAAAAACGGTGATGATGCA
GGCCTACAAGAAGGGGAGGCGGGACGCAAGGGAGACATCCGTCGGAGAAGGCCATCCTAAGAAACGAGAG
ATGGCACAGGCCCCAGAAGGAGAAGGAAAAGGGAACCCAGCGAGTGAAGACGGCATGGGGTTGGGTGAGG
GAGGAGAGATGCCCGGAGAGGACCCAGACACGGGGAGGATCCGCTCAGAGGACATCACGTGGTGCAGCGC
CGAGAAGGAAGTGCTCCGGAAAGAGCATCCTTGGGCAGCAACACAGCAGAGAGCAAGGGGAAGAGGGAGT
GGAGGAAGACGGAACCTGAAGGAGGCGGCAGGGAAGGATCTGGGCCAGCCGTAGAGGTGACCCAGGCCAC
AAGCTGCAGACAGAAAGCGGCACAGGCCCAGGGGAGAGAATGCTGGTCAGAGAAAGCAAAGGGCGAATTC
GTTTAAACCTGCAGGACTAGCTAGT
Features (pLannotate 1.2.2; 35 found; start..end, strand, type, name):
      2..20      -  promoter       T3 promoter: promoter for bacteriophage T3 RNA polymerase
     63..85      -  protein_bind   lac operator (fragment): The lac repressor binds to the lac operator to inhibit transcription in E. coli. This inhibition can be relieved by adding lactose or isopropyl-β-D-thiogalactopyranoside (IPTG). lac repressor encoded by lacI
     89..119     -  promoter       lac promoter: promoter for the E. coli lac operon
    134..155     -  protein_bind   CAP binding site: CAP binding activates transcription in the presence of cAMP. E. coli catabolite activator protein
    168..260     -  CDS            lacI (fragment): lac repressor; lacI; The lac repressor binds to the lac operator to inhibit transcription in E. coli. This inhibition can be relieved by adding lactose or isopropyl-β-D-thiogalactopyranoside (IPTG).
    443..1031    -  rep_origin     ori: high-copy-number ColE1/pMB1/pBR322/pUC origin of replication
   1102..1154    +  promoter       AmpR promoter (fragment): bla
   1155..2015    +  CDS            AmpR: β-lactamase; bla; confers resistance to ampicillin, carbenicillin, and related antibiotics
   2108..2167    -  promoter       AmpR promoter (fragment): bla
   2194..2244    +  misc_feature   bom (fragment): basis of mobility region from pBR322
   2265..3063    -  CDS            NeoR/KanR (fragment): aminoglycoside phosphotransferase from Tn5; aph(3')-II (or nptII); confers resistance to neomycin, kanamycin, and G418 (Geneticin®)
   3095..3364    -  CDS            tnpA (fragment): TN5P_ECOLX - Also known as tnp. Experimental evidence at protein level: Swiss-Prot protein existence level 1. Mediates transposition of transposon Tn5 by a 'cut and paste' mechanism. First, the monomeric transposase binds the 19 bp inverted DNA repeats flanking the transposon. Then, dimerization of the DNA- bound transposase creates a synaptic DNA complex. After nicking of the first DNA strand, excision of the transposon proceeds through a series of intermediates. The transposase then mediates the insertion of the transposon at a new site by strand transfer. The activity of the wild- type tran
   3412..3715    -  CDS            ccdB (fragment): CcdB, a bacterial toxin that poisons DNA gyrase; ccdB; Plasmids containing the ccdB gene cannot be propagated in standard E. coli strains.
   3725..3872    -  CDS            lacZα (fragment): LacZα fragment of β-galactosidase; lacZ fragment
   3875..3893    +  promoter       T7 promoter: promoter for bacteriophage T7 RNA polymerase
   3928..4764    -  misc_feature   HA-R: right homology arm from the adeno-associated virus integration site (AAVS1) within intron 1 of the human PPP1R12C gene
   4786..4825    +  CDS            lacI (fragment): lac repressor; lacI; The lac repressor binds to the lac operator to inhibit transcription in E. coli. This inhibition can be relieved by adding lactose or isopropyl-β-D-thiogalactopyranoside (IPTG).
   4838..4859    +  protein_bind   CAP binding site: CAP binding activates transcription in the presence of cAMP. E. coli catabolite activator protein
   4874..4904    +  promoter       lac promoter: promoter for the E. coli lac operon
   4908..4930    +  protein_bind   lac operator (fragment): The lac repressor binds to the lac operator to inhibit transcription in E. coli. This inhibition can be relieved by adding lactose or isopropyl-β-D-thiogalactopyranoside (IPTG). lac repressor encoded by lacI
   5313..5368    -  polyA_signal   β-globin poly(A) signal: rabbit β-globin polyadenylation signal (Gil and Proudfoot, 1987)
   5439..5519    -  CDS            HBB (fragment): HBB_PONPY - Experimental evidence at transcript level: Swiss-Prot protein existence level 2. Involved in oxygen transport from the lung to the various peripheral tissues. From Pongo pygmaeus (Bornean orangutan).
   5543..6019    -  polyA_signal   hGH poly(A) signal: human growth hormone polyadenylation signal
   6051..6639    -  misc_feature   WPRE: woodchuck hepatitis virus posttranscriptional regulatory element
   6639..6663    -  misc_feature   MCS (fragment): pBluescript multiple cloning site
   6670..7416    -  CDS            Tet-On® 3G: modified rtTA protein that binds tightly to promoters containing the tet operator in the presence of doxycycline
   7469..7680    -  promoter       EF-1α core promoter: core promoter for human elongation factor EF-1α
   7722..8089    +  promoter       TRE3GS promoter: 3rd-generation Tet-responsive promoter that can be activated by binding of Tet-On® 3G, modified to eliminate binding sites for endogenous mammalian transcription factors
   8102..9202    +  CDS            NKX6-1: NKX61_HUMAN - Also known as NKX6A. Experimental evidence at protein level: Swiss-Prot protein existence level 1. Transcription factor which binds to specific A/T-rich DNA sequences in the promoter regions of a number of genes. Involved in the development of insulin-producing beta cells in the islets of Langerhans at the secondary transition (By similarity). Together with NKX2-2 and IRX3 acts to restrict the generation of motor neurons to the appropriate region of the neural tube. Belongs to the class II proteins of neuronal progenitor factors, which are induced by SHH signals (By similarity).
   9386..9520    -  polyA_signal   SV40 poly(A) signal: SV40 polyadenylation signal
   9521..9539    -  enhancer       CMV enhancer (fragment): human cytomegalovirus immediate early enhancer
   9545..9769    -  polyA_signal   bGH poly(A) signal: bovine growth hormone polyadenylation signal
   9807..10406   -  CDS            PuroR: puromycin N-acetyltransferase; pac from Streptomyces alboniger; confers resistance to puromycin
  10493..10518   -  misc_feature   SA: splice acceptor site
  10525..11328   -  misc_feature   HA-L: left homology arm from the adeno-associated virus integration site (AAVS1) within intron 1 of the human PPP1R12C gene
