[The description below was written by a language model from this plasmid's Addgene catalogue record and pLannotate feature annotations shown in this document.]
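Description:
pYJ27-AAVS1-XLone-NKX6.1 is a homology-directed repair donor plasmid for inserting a doxycycline-inducible human NKX6.1 expression cassette into the AAVS1 safe-harbour locus (intron 1 of human PPP1R12C) in human cells. It is catalogued as a mammalian expression/CRISPR vector, which implies use alongside a nuclease that cuts AAVS1, although no nuclease or guide RNA is annotated on this plasmid. In bacteria it replicates from a high-copy ColE1/pUC-type origin and is selected with ampicillin through β-lactamase. The backbone also carries cloning-vector remnants, including fragments of NeoR/KanR, a Tn5 transposase, ccdB and lacZα, lac regulatory elements, and T3 and T7 promoters. These lie outside the homology arms and play no evident role in the knock-in.

The payload sits between the left and right AAVS1 homology arms. Next to the left arm, a splice acceptor precedes a puromycin N-acetyltransferase gene with a bGH polyadenylation signal. No dedicated promoter is annotated for this marker, consistent with a gene-trap design in which puromycin resistance depends on splicing into the PPP1R12C transcript, which would favour recovery of correctly targeted clones. The XLone module is an all-in-one Tet-On system. An EF-1α core promoter drives the Tet-On 3G transactivator, followed by a WPRE and hGH and β-globin polyadenylation signals. In the divergent orientation, a TRE3GS promoter controls the roughly 1.1 kb NKX6-1 coding sequence. An SV40 polyadenylation signal is annotated downstream of it, though on the opposite strand. Adding doxycycline allows the transactivator to bind TRE3GS and switch on NKX6.1, a homeodomain transcription factor involved in pancreatic beta-cell and neural progenitor development. The construct serves to generate cell lines with targeted, inducible NKX6.1 expression.
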