Addgene plasmid #131070: pYJ27-AAVS1-XLone-NKX6.1
Purpose: Donor plasmid of targeted inducible-NKX6.1 knockin
Depositing lab: Xiaojun Lian. Depositing organization: Pennsylvania State University.
Backbone
  Vector backbone: AAVS1-XLone donor
  Backbone size w/o insert (bp): 10251
  Vector type: Mammalian Expression, CRISPR
  Selectable markers: Puromycin
Growth in bacteria
  Bacterial resistance: Ampicillin, 100 μg/mL
  Growth temperature: 37°C
  Growth strain: NEB Stable
  Copy number: Unknown
Gene/Insert
  Gene/Insert name: NKX6.1
  Species: H. sapiens (human)
  Insert size (bp): 1104
  Entrez Gene: NKX6-1 (a.k.a. NKX6.1, NKX6A)
  Cloning method: Restriction Enzyme; 5′ cloning site Unknown (unknown if destroyed); 3′ cloning site Unknown (unknown if destroyed)
Terms and licenses: Academic/Nonprofit Terms; Industry Terms: Not Available to Industry
How to cite: pYJ27-AAVS1-XLone-NKX6.1 was a gift from Xiaojun Lian (Addgene plasmid # 131070 ; http://n2t.net/addgene:131070 ; RRID:Addgene_131070)
