>Addgene plasmid #131070 | pYJ27-AAVS1-XLone-NKX6.1 | depositor partial sequence | sequence record 251204 | Insert Sequence
ATGTTAGCGGTGGGGGCAATGGAGGGCACCCGGCAGAGCGCATTCCTGCTCAGCAGCCCTCCCCTGGCCG
CCCTGCACAGCATGGCCGAGATGAAGACCCCGCTGTACCCTGCCGCGTATCCCCCGCTGCCTGCCGGCCC
CCCCTCCTCCTCGTCCTCGTCGTCGTCCTCCTCGTCGCCCTCCCCGCCTCTGGGCACCCACAACCCAGGC
GGCCTGAAGCCCCCGGCCACGGGGGGGCTCTCATCCCTCGGCAGCCCCCCGCAGCAGCTCTCGGCCGCCA
CCCCACACGGCATCAACGATATCCTGAGCCGGCCCTCCATGCCCGTGGCCTCGGGGGCCGCCCTGCCCTC
CGCCTCGCCCTCCGGTTCCTCCTCCTCCTCTTCCTCGTCCGCCTCTGCCTCCTCCGCCTCTGCCGCCGCC
GCGGCTGCTGCCGCGGCCGCAGCCGCCGCCTCATCCCCGGCGGGGCTGCTGGCCGGACTGCCACGCTTTA
GCAGCCTGAGCCCGCCGCCGCCGCCGCCCGGGCTCTACTTCAGCCCCAGCGCCGCGGCCGTGGCCGCCGT
GGGCCGGTACCCCAAGCCGCTGGCTGAGCTGCCTGGCCGGACGCCCATCTTCTGGCCCGGAGTGATGCAG
AGCCCGCCCTGGAGGGACGCACGCCTGGCCTGTACCCCTCATCAAGGATCCATTTTGTTGGACAAAGACG
GGAAGAGAAAACACACGAGACCCACTTTTTCCGGACAGCAGATCTTCGCCCTGGAGAAGACTTTCGAACA
AACAAAATACTTGGCGGGGCCCGAGAGGGCTCGTTTGGCCTATTCGTTGGGGATGACAGAGAGTCAGGTC
AAGGTCTGGTTCCAGAACCGCCGGACCAAGTGGAGGAAGAAGCACGCTGCCGAGATGGCCACGGCCAAGA
AGAAGCAGGACTCGGAGACAGAGCGCCTCAAGGGGGCCTCGGAGAACGAGGAAGAGGACGACGACTACAA
TAAGCCTCTGGATCCCAACTCGGACGACGAGAAAATCACGCAGCTGTTGAAGAAGCACAAGTCCAGCAGC
GGCGGCGGCGGCGGCCTCCTACTGCACGCGTCCGAGCCGGAGAGCTCATCCTGA
